>Addgene plasmid #221834 | 13xLexAop2 IVS sfGFP1-10 | addgene full sequence | sequence record 439884 | Addgene NGS Result
GACTCAGGTGGCACTTTTCGGGGAAATGTGCGCGGAACCCCTATTTGTTTATTTTTCTAAATACATTCAA
ATATGTATCCGCTCATGAGACAATAACCCTGATAAATGCTTCAATAATATTGAAAAAGGAAGAGTATGAG
TATTCAACATTTCCGTGTCGCCCTTATTCCCTTTTTTGCGGCATTTTGCCTTCCTGTTTTTGCTCACCCA
GAAACGCTGGTGAAAGTAAAAGATGCTGAAGATCAGTTGGGTGCACGAGTGGGTTACATCGAACTGGATC
TCAACAGCGGTAAGATCCTTGAGAGTTTTCGCCCCGAAGAACGTTTTCCAATGATGAGCACTTTTAAAGT
TCTGCTATGTGGCGCGGTATTATCCCGTATTGACGCCGGGCAAGAGCAACTCGGTCGCCGCATACACTAT
TCTCAGAATGACTTGGTTGAGTACTCACCAGTCACAGAAAAGCATCTTACGGATGGCATGACAGTAAGAG
AATTATGCAGTGCTGCCATAACCATGAGTGATAACACTGCGGCCAACTTACTTCTGACAACGATCGGAGG
ACCGAAGGAGCTAACCGCTTTTTTGCACAACATGGGGGATCATGTAACTCGCCTTGATCGTTGGGAACCG
GAGCTGAATGAAGCCATACCAAACGACGAGCGTGACACCACGATGCCTGTAGCAATGGCAACAACGTTGC
GCAAACTATTAACTGGCGAACTACTTACTCTAGCTTCCCGGCAACAATTAATAGACTGGATGGAGGCGGA
TAAAGTTGCAGGACCACTTCTGCGCTCGGCCCTTCCGGCTGGCTGGTTTATTGCTGATAAATCTGGAGCC
GGTGAGCGTGGGTCTCGCGGTATCATTGCAGCACTGGGGCCAGATGGTAAGCCCTCCCGTATCGTAGTTA
TCTACACGACGGGGAGTCAGGCAACTATGGATGAACGAAATAGACAGATCGCTGAGATAGGTGCCTCACT
GATTAAGCATTGGTAACTGTCAGACCAAGTTTACTCATATATACTTTAGATTGATTTAAAACTTCATTTT
TAATTTAAAAGGATCTAGGTGAAGATCCTTTTTGATAATCTCATGACCAAAATCCCTTAACGTGAGTTTT
CGTTCCACTGAGCGTCAGACCCCGTAGAAAAGATCAAAGGATCTTCTTGAGATCCTTTTTTTCTGCGCGT
AATCTGCTGCTTGCAAACAAAAAAACCACCGCTACCAGCGGTGGTTTGTTTGCCGGATCAAGAGCTACCA
ACTCTTTTTCCGAAGGTAACTGGCTTCAGCAGAGCGCAGATACCAAATACTGTTCTTCTAGTGTAGCCGT
AGTTAGGCCACCACTTCAAGAACTCTGTAGCACCGCCTACATACCTCGCTCTGCTAATCCTGTTACCAGT
GGCTGCTGCCAGTGGCGATAAGTCGTGTCTTACCGGGTTGGACTCAAGACGATAGTTACCGGATAAGGCG
CAGCGGTCGGGCTGAACGGGGGGTTCGTGCACACAGCCCAGCTTGGAGCGAACGACCTACACCGAACTGA
GATACCTACAGCGTGAGCTATGAGAAAGCGCCACGCTTCCCGAAGGGAGAAAGGCGGACAGGTATCCGGT
AAGCGGCAGGGTCGGAACAGGAGAGCGCACGAGGGAGCTTCCAGGGGGAAACGCCTGGTATCTTTATAGT
CCTGTCGGGTTTCGCCACCTCTGACTTGAGCGTCGATTTTTGTGATGCTCGTCAGGGGGGCGGAGCCTAT
GGAAAAACGCCAGCAACGCGGCCTTTTTACGGTTCCTGGCCTTTTGCTGGCCTTTTGCTCACATGTTACC
GTCGACGATGTAGGTCACGGTCTCGAAGCCGCGGTGCGGGTGCCAGGGCGTGCCCTTGGGCTCCCCGGGC
GCGTACTCCACCTCACCCATCTGGTCCATCATGATGAACGGGTCGAGGTGGCGGTAGTTGATCCCGGCGA
ACGCGCGGCGCACCGGGAAGCCCTCGCCCTCGAAACCGCTGGGCGCGGTGGTCACGGTGAGCACGGGACG
TGCGACGGCGTCGGCGGGTGCGGATACGCGGGGCAGCGTCAGCGGGTTCTCGACGGTCACGGCGGGCATG
TCGACAAGCCGAACATATGGGCGCGCCTAGTATGTATGTAAGTTAATAAAACCCATTTTTGCGGAAAGTA
GATAAAAAAAACATTTTTTTTTTTTACTGCACTGGATATCATTGAACTTATCTGATCAGTTTTAAATTTA
CTTCGATCCAAGGGTATTTGATGTACCAGGTTCTTTCGATTACCTCTCACTCAAAATGACATTCCACTCA
AAGTCAGCGCTGTTTGCCTCCTTCTCTGTCCACAGAAATATCGCCGTCTCTTTCGCCGCTGCGTCCGCTA
TCTCTTTCGCCACCGTTTGTAGCGTTACGTAGCGTCAATGTCCGCCTTCAGTTGCATTTTGTCAGCGGTT
TCGTGACGAAGCTCCAAGCGGTTTACGCCATCAATTAAACACAAAGTGCTGTGCCAAAACTCCTCTCGCT
TCTTATTTTTGTTTGTTTTTTGAGTGATTGGGGTGGTGATTGGTTTTGGGTGGGTAAGCAGGGGAAAGTG
TGAAAAATCCCGGCAATGGGCCAAGAGGATCAGGAGCTATTAATTCGCGGAGGCAGCAAACACCCATCTG
CCGAGCATCTGAACAATGTGAGTAGTACATGTGCATACATCTTAAGTTCACTTGATCTATAGGAACTGCG
ATTGCAACATCAAATTGTCTGCGGCGTGAGAACTGCGACCCACAAAAATCCCAAACCGCAATTGCACAAA
CAAATAGTGACACGAAACAGATTATTCTGGTAGCTGTTCTCGCTATATAAGACAATTTTTGAGATCATAT
CATGATCAAGACATCTAAAGGCATTCATTTTCGACTATATTCTTTTTTACAAAAAATATAACAACCAGAT
ATTTTAAGCTGATCCTAGATGCACAAAAAATAAATAAAAGTATAAACCTACTTCGTAGGATACTTCGGGG
TACTTTTTGTTCGGGGTTAGATGAGCATAACGCTTGTAGTTGATATTTGAGATCCCCTATCATTGCAGGG
TGACAGCGGAGCGGCTTCGCAGAGCTGCATTAACCAGGGCTTCGGGCAGGCCAAAAACTACGGCACGCTC
CGGCCACCCAGTCCGCCGGAGGACTCCGGTTCAGGGAGCGGCCAACTAGCCGAGAACCTCACCTATGCCT
GGCACAATATGGACATCTTTGGGGCGGTCAATCAGCCGGGCTCCGGATGGCGGCAGCTGGTCAACCGGAC
ACGCGGACTATTCTGCAACGAGCGACACATACCGGCGCCCAGGAAACATTTGCTCAAGAACGGTGAGTTT
CTATTCGCAGTCGGCTGATCTGTGTGAAATCTTAATAAAGGGTCCAATTACCAATTTGAAACTCAGTTTG
CGGCGTGGCCTATCCGGGCGAACTTTTGGCCGTGATGGGCAGTTCCGGTGCCGGAAAGACGACCCTGCTG
AATGCCCTTGCCTTTCGATCGCCGCAGGGCATCCAAGTATCGCCATCCGGGATGCGACTGCTCAATGGCC
AACCTGTGGACGCCAAGGAGATGCAGGCCAGGTGCGCCTATGTCCAGCAGGATGACCTCTTTATCGGCTC
CCTAACGGCCAGGGAACACCTGATTTTCCAAGCCATGGTGCGGATGCCACGACATCTGACCTATCGGCAG
CGAGTGGCCCGCGTGGATCAGGTGATCCAGGAGCTTTCGCTCAGCAAATGTCAGCACACGATCATCGGTG
TGCCCGGCAGGGTGAAAGGTCTGTCCGGCGGAGAAAGGAAGCGTCTGGCATTCGCCTCCGAGGCTCTAAC
CGATCCGCCGCTTCTGATCTGCGATGAGCCCACCTCCGGACTGGACTCCTTTACCGCCCACAGCGTCGTC
CAGGTGCTGAAGAAGCTGTCGCAGAAGGGCAAGACCGTCATCCTGACCATTCATCAGCCGTCTTCCGAGC
TGTTTGAGCTCTTTGACAAGATCCTTCTGATGGCCGAGGGCAGGGTAGCTTTCTTGGGCACTCCCAGCGA
AGCCGTCGACTTCTTTTCCTAGTGAGTTCGATGTGTTTATTAAGGGTATCTAGTATTACATAACATCTCA
ACTCCTATCCAGCGTGGGTGCCCAGTGTCCTACCAACTACAATCCGGCGGACTTTTACGTACAGGTGTTG
GCCGTTGTGCCCGGACGGGAGATCGAGTCCCGTGATCGGATCGCCAAGATATGCGACAATTTTGCCATTA
GCAAAGTAGCCCGGGATATGGAGCAGTTGTTGGCCACCAAAAATCTGGAGAAGCCACTGGAGCAGCCGGA
GAATGGGTACACCTACAAGGCCACCTGGTTCATGCAGTTCCGGGCGGTCCTGTGGCGATCCTGGCTGTCG
GTGCTCAAGGAACCACTCCTCGTAAAAGTGCGACTTATTCAGACAACGGTGAGTGGTTCCAGTGGAAACA
AATGATATAACGCTTACAATTCTTGGAAACAAATTCGCTAGATTTTAGATAGAATTGCCTGATTCCACAC
CCTTCTTAGTTTTTTTCAATGAGATGTATAGTTTATAGTTTTGCAGAAGATAAATAAATTTCATTTAACT
CGCGAATATTAATGAGATGCGAGTAACATTTTAATTTGCAGATGGTTGCCATCTTGATTGGCCTCATCTT
TTTGGGCCAACAACTCACGCAAGTGGGTGTGATGAATATCAACGGAGCCATCTTCCTCTTCCTGACCAAC
ATGACCTTTCAAAACGTCTTTGCCACGATAAATGTAAGTCATGTTTAGAATACATTTGCATTTCAATAAT
TTACTAACTTTCTAATGAATCGATTCGATTTAGGTGTTCACCTCAGAGCTGCCAGTTTTTATGAGGGAGG
CCCGAAGTCGACTTTATCGCTGTGACACATACTTTCTGGGCAAAACGATTGCCGAATTGCCGCTTTTTCT
CACAGTGCCACTGGTCTTCACGGCGATTGCCTATCCGATGATCGGACTGCGGGCCGGAGTGCTGCACTTC
TTCAACTGCCTGGCGCTGGTCACTCTGGTGGCCAATGTGTCAACGTCCTTCGGATATCTAATATCCTGCG
CCAGCTCCTCGACCTCGATGGCGCTGTCTGTGGGTCCGCCGGTTATCATACCATTCCTGCTCTTTGGCGG
CTTCTTCTTGAACTCGGGCTCGGTGCCAGTATACCTCAAATGGTTGTCGTACCTCTCATGGTTCCGTTAC
GCCAACGAGGGTCTGCTGATTAACCAATGGGCGGACGTGGAGCCGGGCGAAATTAGCTGCACATCGTCGA
ACACCACGTGCCCCAGTTCGGGCAAGGTCATCCTGGAGACGCTTAACTTCTCCGCCGCCGATCTGCCGCT
GGACTACGTGGGTCTGGCCATTCTCATCGTGAGCTTCCGGGTGCTCGCATATCTGGCTCTAAGACTTCGG
GCCCGACGCAAGGAGTAGCCGACATATATCCGAAATAACTGCTTGTTTTTTTTTTTTACCATTATTACCA
TCGTGTTTACTGTTTATTGCCCCCTCAAAAAGCTAATGTAATTATATTTGTGCCAATAAAAACAAGATAT
GACCTATAGAATACAAGTATTTCCCCTTCGAACATCCCCACAAGTAGACTTTGGATTTGTCTTCTAACCA
AAAGACTTACACACCTGCATACCTTACATCAAAAACTCGTTTATCGCTACATAAAACACCGGGATATATT
TTTTATATACATACTTTTCAAATCGCGCGCCCTCTTCATAATTCACCTCCACCACACCACGTTTCGTAGT
TGCTCTTTCGCTGTCTCCCACCCGCTCTCCGCAACACATTCACCTTTTGTTCGACGACCTTGGAGCGACT
GTCGTTAGTTCCGCGCGATTCGGTTCGCTCAAATGGTTCCGAGTGGTTCATTTCGTCTCAATAGAAATTA
GTAATAAATATTTGTATGTACAATTTATTTGCTCCAATATATTTGTATATATTTCCCTCACAGCTATATT
TATTCTAATTTAATATTATGACTTTTTAAGGTAATTTTTTGTGACCTGTTCGGAGTGATTAGCGTTACAA
TTTGAACTGAAAGTGACATCCAGTGTTTGTTCCTTGTGTAGATGCATCTCAAAAAAATGGTGGGCATAAT
AGTGTTGTTTATATATATCAAAAATAACAACTATAATAATAAGAATACATTTAATTTAGAAAATGCTTGG
ATTTCACTGGAACTAGGGCGCGCCTCCGGAACATAATGGTGCAGGGCGCTGACTTCCGCGTTTCCAGACT
TTACGAAACACGGAAACCGAAGACCATTCATGTTGTTGCTCAGGTCGCAGACGTTTTGCAGCAGCAGTCG
CTTCACGTTCGCTCGCGTATCGGTGATTCATTCTGCTAACCAGTAAGGCAACCCCGCCAGCCTAGCCGGG
TCCTCAACGACAGGAGCACGATCATGCGCACCCGTGGCCAGGGCCGCAAGCTTGCATGCCTGCAGGTTAC
TGTACATCCATACAGTAAGTACTGTACATCCATACAGTAAGTACTGTACATCCATACAGTAAGTACTGTA
CATCCATACAGTAAGTACTGTACATCCATACAGTAAGCGGAGACTCTAGCCCTAGGGCATGCCTGCAGGT
TACTGTACATCCATACAGTAAGTACTGTACATCCATACAGTAAGTACTGTACATCCATACAGTAAGCGGA
GACTCTAGCGCTAGCGCATGCCTGCAGGTTACTGTACATCCATACAGTAAGTACTGTACATCCATACAGT
AAGTACTGTACATCCATACAGTAAGTACTGTACATCCATACAGTAAGTACTGTACATCCATACAGTAAGC
GGAGACTCTAGCACTAGTGACGTCGAGCGCCGGAGTATAAATAGAGGCGCTTCGTCTACGGAGCGACAAT
TCAATTCAAACAAGCAAAGTGAACACGTCGCTAAGCGAAAGCTAAGCAAATAAACAAGCGCAGCTGAACA
AGCTAAACAATCTGCAGTAAAGTGCAAGTTAAAGTGAATCAATTAAAAGTAACCAGCAACCAAGTAAATC
AACTGCAACTACTGAAATCTGCCAAGAAGTAATTATTGAATACAAGAAGAGAACTCTGAATAGATCTAAA
AGGTAGGTTCAACCACTGATGCCTAGGCACACCGAAACGACTAACCCTAATTCTTATCCTTTACTTCAGG
CGGCCGCGGCTCGAGAATTCATGTCCAAAGGAGAAGAACTGTTTACCGGTGTTGTGCCAATTTTGGTTGA
ACTCGATGGTGATGTCAACGGACATAAGTTCTCAGTGAGAGGCGAAGGAGAAGGTGACGCCACCATTGGA
AAATTGACTCTTAAATTCATCTGTACTACTGGTAAACTTCCTGTACCATGGCCGACTCTCGTAACAACGC
TTACGTACGGAGTTCAGTGCTTTTCGAGATACCCAGACCATATGAAAAGACATGACTTTTTTAAGTCGGC
TATGCCTGAAGGTTACGTGCAAGAAAGAACAATTTCGTTCAAAGATGATGGAAAATATAAAACTAGAGCA
GTTGTTAAATTTGAAGGAGATACTTTGGTTAACCGCATTGAACTGAAAGGAACAGATTTTAAAGAAGATG
GTAATATTCTTGGACACAAACTCGAATACAATTTTAATAGTCATAACGTATACATCACTGCTGATAAGCA
AAAGAACGGAATTAAAGCGAATTTCACAGTACGCCATAATGTAGAAGATGGCAGTGTTCAACTTGCCGAC
CATTACCAACAAAACACCCCTATTGGAGACGGTCCGGTACTTCTTCCTGATAATCACTACCTCTCAACAC
AAACAGTCCTGAGCAAAGATCCAAATGAAAAATAATCTAGAATGAATCGTTTTTAAAATAACAAATCAAT
TGTTTTATAATATTCGTACGATTCTTTGATTATGTAATAAAATGTGATCATTAGGAAGATTACGAAAAAT
ATAAAAAATATGAGTTCTGTGTGTATAACAAATGCTGTAAACGCCACAATTGTGTTTGTTGCAAATAAAC
CCATGATTATTTGATTAAAATTGTTGTTTTCTTTGTTCATAGACAATAGTGTGTTTTGCCTAAACGTGTA
CTGCATAAACTCCATGCGAGTGTATAGCGAGCTAGTGGCTAACGCTTGCCCCACCAAAGTAGATTCGTCA
AAATCCTCAATTTCATCACCCTCCTCCAAGTTTAACATTTGGCCGTCGGAATTAACTTCTAAAGATGCCA
CATAATCTAATAAATGAAATAGAGATTCAAACGTGGCGTCATCGTCCGTTTCGACCATTTCCGAAAAGAA
CTCGGGCATAAACTCTATGATTTCTCTGGACGTGGTGTTGTCGAAACTCTCAAAGTACGCAGTCAGGAAC
GTGCGCGACATGTCGTCGGGAAACTCGCGCGGAAACATGTTGTTGTAACCGAACGGGTCCCATAGCGCCA
AAACCAAATCTGCCAGCGTCAATAGAATGAGCACGATGCCGACAATGGAGCTGGCTTGGATAGCGATTCG
AGTTAACGGCCGGCCGTTTAAACGAATTCTTGAAGACGAAAGGGCCTCGTGATACGCCTATTTTTATAGG
TTAATGTCATGATAATAATGGTTTCTTA
Features (pLannotate 1.2.2; 11 found; start..end, strand, type, name):
     31..135     +  promoter       AmpR promoter: bla
    136..996     +  CDS            AmpR: β-lactamase; bla; confers resistance to ampicillin, carbenicillin, and related antibiotics
   1167..1755    +  rep_origin     ori: high-copy-number ColE1/pMB1/pBR322/pUC origin of replication
   1842..1911    +  protein_bind   attB: attB site for the φC31 integrase (Groth et al., 2000) phage φC31 integrase
   2127..6246    +  gene           mini-white: white; This modified version of the white gene lacks part of the first intron.
   6251..6406    +  CDS            YPB1_ECOLX (fragment): Protein predicted: Swiss-Prot protein existence level 4. From Escherichia coli.
   6488..6507    -  misc_feature   MCS (fragment): pUC18/19 multiple cloning site
   6890..7128    +  promoter       hsp70 promoter: Drosophila melanogaster hsp70Bb promoter
   7143..7209    +  intron         Mhc intron: modified Drosophila myosin heavy chain intron 16 (Pfeiffer et al., 2010)
   7231..7872    +  CDS            GFP(1-10): fragment of superfolder GFP consisting of the first 10 β-strands associates with GFP11, the 11th β-strand, to reconstitute fluorescent GFP (Cabantous et al., 2005; Kamiyama et al., 2016)
   7896..8552    -  CDS            P74 (fragment): PIF0_NPVAC - Experimental evidence at protein level: Swiss-Prot protein existence level 1. Plays an essential role for oral infectivity of occlusion- derived virus (ODV) and functions also in host midgut attachment and fusion by binding to a specific host receptor. From Autographa californica nuclear polyhedrosis virus (AcMNPV).
