[The description below was written by a language model from this plasmid's Addgene catalogue record and pLannotate feature annotations shown in this document.]
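Description:
13xLexAop2 IVS sfGFP1-10 is an 8.6 kb Drosophila transgenesis and insect expression plasmid built on a 13XLexAop2-IVS-SV40 backbone. In bacteria it is maintained as a high-copy plasmid through a ColE1/pUC-type origin and selected with ampicillin via the β-lactamase gene. For fly work it carries a φC31 attB site, which allows integrase-mediated, site-specific insertion into a genomic attP landing site. It also carries the mini-white gene, an eye-colour marker used to identify transformants in a white mutant background.

The payload is a synthetic coding sequence for sfGFP1-10, the fragment of superfolder GFP comprising the first ten β-strands. On its own this fragment is not fluorescent, but it complements with the short GFP11 strand to reconstitute fluorescent GFP. The open reading frame sits downstream of a Drosophila hsp70Bb promoter and a modified myosin heavy chain intron (the "IVS"), an element included to boost expression. As the name indicates, thirteen LexA operator repeats are expected upstream of the promoter, placing expression under control of LexA-based driver lines, although the automated annotation does not mark the operator array itself. The region after the coding sequence is annotated only as a reverse-strand fragment of the baculoviral P74 gene, while the backbone name refers to an SV40 element, so the record does not clearly establish which terminator is present.

The stated purpose is to generate LexAop-sfGFP1-10 transgenic flies. Such flies would allow cell-type-restricted split-GFP complementation with GFP11-tagged proteins. The associated study concerns serotonin signalling in the olfactory system.
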