Addgene plasmid #221834: 13xLexAop2 IVS sfGFP1-10
Purpose: Plasmid for generating 13xLexAop2 IVS sfGFP1-10 with attP/attB integration. It carries the attB sequence.
Depositing lab: Quentin Gaudry. Depositing organization: University of Maryland, College Park. Publication: Serotonin acts through multiple cellular targets during an olfactory critical period. Mallick A, Tan HL, Epstein JM, Gaudry Q, Dacks AM. bioRxiv [Preprint]. 2024 Apr 14:2024.04.14.589413. doi: 10.1101/2024.04.14.589413. PubMed 38645269.
Backbone
  Vector backbone: 13XLexAop2_ IVS sv40
  Vector type: Insect Expression
  Selectable markers: mini white
Growth in bacteria
  Bacterial resistance: Ampicillin, 100 μg/mL
  Growth temperature: 37°C
  Growth strain: DH5alpha
  Copy number: High Copy
Gene/Insert
  Gene/Insert name: sfGFP1-10
  Species: Synthetic
  Promoter: hsp70
  Cloning method: Restriction Enzyme; 5′ cloning site unknown (unknown if destroyed)
  Sequencing primers: 5′ caagcgcagctgaacaagc
Terms and licenses: Academic/Nonprofit Terms; Industry Terms: Not Available to Industry
Depositor comments: Please visit https://doi.org/10.1101/2024.04.14.589413 for bioRxiv preprint.
How to cite: 13xLexAop2 IVS sfGFP1-10 was a gift from Quentin Gaudry (Addgene plasmid # 221834 ; http://n2t.net/addgene:221834 ; RRID:Addgene_221834)
